[The description below was written by a language model from this plasmid's Addgene catalogue record and pLannotate feature annotations shown in this document.]
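Description:
pc3XB-ZF7 is a mammalian expression-type plasmid built on pc3XB, a modified version of the pcDNA3 backbone, and it serves as an archive and source vector for a single zinc finger module in the Zinc Finger Consortium Modular Assembly Kit v1.0. It is propagated in E. coli at high copy from a ColE1/pUC-type origin under ampicillin selection (AmpR with its bla promoter), and it also carries an f1 origin. For mammalian cells, an SV40 early promoter drives a neomycin phosphotransferase gene followed by an SV40 polyadenylation signal, allowing G418 selection.

The payload is a roughly 90 bp insert, ZF7, encoding one C2H2-type zinc finger of about 30 residues from the Sangamo module set, recorded as recognising the DNA triplet GCG. It sits between XbaI and BamHI sites, both of which are preserved, downstream of the CMV enhancer/promoter and a T7 promoter (which is also the sequencing primer site) and upstream of the bGH polyadenylation signal. The automated annotation labels this short coding segment as a fragment of mouse Sp7/Osterix; this most likely reflects sequence similarity among GC-box-binding zinc finger proteins rather than the actual origin of the insert. Similarly, the small HIV-1 LTR, ble, lacI and bom fragments in the table appear to be backbone remnants or short similarity matches, not functional elements.

The retained flanking sites let individual finger modules be excised and joined in series to build multi-finger arrays with chosen DNA-binding specificity, which the associated publication describes as the basis for engineering zinc finger nucleases by modular assembly. The record does not describe this single-finger plasmid as an end-use expression reagent.
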