Addgene plasmid #13106: pc3XB-ZF7
Depositing lab: Keith Joung. Depositing organization: Massachusetts General Hospital. Publication: Standardized reagents and protocols for engineering zinc finger nucleases by modular assembly. Wright DA, Thibodeau-Beganny S, Sander JD, Winfrey RJ, Hirsh AS, Eichtinger M, Fu F, Porteus MH, Dobbs D, Voytas DF, Joung JK. Nat Protoc. 2006;1(3):1637-52. doi: 10.1038/nprot.2006.259 PubMed 17406455.
Backbone
  Vector backbone: pc3XB
  Backbone manufacturer: Modified Invitrogen pcDNA3
  Backbone size w/o insert (bp): 5400
  Vector type: Mammalian Expression
  Selectable markers: Neomycin (select with G418)
Growth in bacteria
  Bacterial resistance: Ampicillin, 100 μg/mL
  Growth temperature: 37°C
  Growth strain: XL1 Blue
  Copy number: High Copy
Gene/Insert
  Gene/Insert name: ZF7
  Insert size (bp): 90
  Cloning method: Restriction Enzyme; 5′ cloning site XbaI (not destroyed); 3′ cloning site BamHI (not destroyed)
  Sequencing primers: 5′ T7
Terms and licenses: Academic/Nonprofit Terms; Industry Terms: Not Available to Industry
Depositor comments: Part of the Zinc Finger Consortium Modular Assembly Kit v1.0. Finger protein sequence: PGEKPHICHIQGCGKVYGRSDDLTRHLRWH. Target DNA sequence: GCG. This zinc finger is derived from the Sangamo module set.
How to cite: pc3XB-ZF7 was a gift from Keith Joung (Addgene plasmid # 13106 ; http://n2t.net/addgene:13106 ; RRID:Addgene_13106)
