Features (pLannotate 1.2.2; 20 found; start..end, strand, type, name):
     28..80      -  misc_feature   bom (fragment): basis of mobility region from pBR322
    235..614     +  enhancer       CMV enhancer: human cytomegalovirus immediate early enhancer
    615..818     +  promoter       CMV promoter: human cytomegalovirus (CMV) immediate early promoter
    814..847     +  LTR            5' LTR (truncated) (fragment): truncated 5' long terminal repeat (LTR) from HIV-1
    863..881     +  promoter       T7 promoter: promoter for bacteriophage T7 RNA polymerase
    930..1016    +  CDS            Sp7 (fragment): SP7_MOUSE - Also known as Osx. Experimental evidence at protein level: Swiss-Prot protein existence level 1. Transcriptional activator essential for osteoblast differentiation (PubMed:11792318, PubMed:17510056, PubMed:30026585). Binds to SP1 and EKLF consensus sequences and to other G/C-rich sequences (PubMed:11792318, PubMed:17510056). From Mus musculus (Mouse).
   1068..1292    +  polyA_signal   bGH poly(A) signal: bovine growth hormone polyadenylation signal
   1296..1317    +  promoter       SV40 promoter (fragment): SV40 enhancer and early promoter
   1338..1766    +  rep_origin     f1 ori (sequence partly withheld): f1 bacteriophage origin of replication; arrow indicates direction of (+) strand synthesis
   1780..2109    +  promoter       SV40 promoter: SV40 enhancer and early promoter
   2180..2971    +  CDS            neo: KKA2_KLEPN - Also known as kan, nptII. Experimental evidence at protein level: Swiss-Prot protein existence level 1. Resistance to kanamycin, neomycin, paromomycin, ribostamycin, butirosin and gentamicin B. From Klebsiella pneumoniae.
   2995..3153    +  CDS            ble (fragment): BLE_KLEPN - Experimental evidence at protein level: Swiss-Prot protein existence level 1. Binding protein with a strong affinity to the bleomycin family of antibiotics. Binds to CL990; an antimitotic-antibiotic compound. From Klebsiella pneumoniae.
   3148..3269    +  polyA_signal   SV40 poly(A) signal: SV40 polyadenylation signal
   3342..3358    -  protein_bind   lac operator: The lac repressor binds to the lac operator to inhibit transcription in E. coli. This inhibition can be relieved by adding lactose or isopropyl-β-D-thiogalactopyranoside (IPTG). lac repressor encoded by lacI
   3366..3396    -  promoter       lac promoter: promoter for the E. coli lac operon
   3411..3432    -  protein_bind   CAP binding site: CAP binding activates transcription in the presence of cAMP. E. coli catabolite activator protein
   3445..3537    -  CDS            lacI (fragment): lac repressor; lacI; The lac repressor binds to the lac operator to inhibit transcription in E. coli. This inhibition can be relieved by adding lactose or isopropyl-β-D-thiogalactopyranoside (IPTG).
   3720..4305    -  rep_origin     ori: high-copy-number ColE1/pMB1/pBR322/pUC origin of replication
   4476..5336    -  CDS            AmpR: β-lactamase; bla; confers resistance to ampicillin, carbenicillin, and related antibiotics
   5337..5441    -  promoter       AmpR promoter: bla
>Addgene plasmid #13106 | pc3XB-ZF7 | depositor full sequence | sequence record 7455 | Author sequence
GACGGATCGGGAGATCTCCCGATCCCCTATGGTGCACTCTCAGTACAATCTGCTCTGATGCCGCATAGTT
AAGCCAGTATCTGCTCCCTGCTTGTGTGTTGGAGGTCGCTGAGTAGTGCGCGAGCAAAATTTAAGCTACA
ACAAGGCAAGGCTTGACCGACAATTGCATGAAGAATCTGCTTAGGGTTAGGCGTTTTGCGCTGCTTCGCG
ATGTACGGGCCAGATATACGCGTTGACATTGATTATTGACTAGTTATTAATAGTAATCAATTACGGGGTC
ATTAGTTCATAGCCCATATATGGAGTTCCGCGTTACATAACTTACGGTAAATGGCCCGCCTGGCTGACCG
CCCAACGACCCCCGCCCATTGACGTCAATAATGACGTATGTTCCCATAGTAACGCCAATAGGGACTTTCC
ATTGACGTCAATGGGTGGAGTATTTACGGTAAACTGCCCACTTGGCAGTACATCAAGTGTATCATATGCC
AAGTACGCCCCCTATTGACGTCAATGACGGTAAATGGCCCGCCTGGCATTATGCCCAGTACATGACCTTA
TGGGACTTTCCTACTTGGCAGTACATCTACGTATTAGTCATCGCTATTACCATGGTGATGCGGTTTTGGC
AGTACATCAATGGGCGTGGATAGCGGTTTGACTCACGGGGATTTCCAAGTCTCCACCCCATTGACGTCAA
TGGGAGTTTGTTTTGGCACCAAAATCAACGGGACTTTCCAAAATGTCGTAACAACTCCGCCCCATTGACG
CAAATGGGCGGTAGGCGTGTACGGTGGGAGGTCTATATAAGCAGAGCTCTCTGGCTAACTAGAGAACCCA
CTGCTTACTGGCTTATCGAAATTAATACGACTCACTATAGGGAGACCCAAGCTGGCTAGCGTTTAAACGG
GCCCTCTAGACCCGGGGAGAAGCCGCATATTTGCCACATCCAAGGCTGTGGGAAGGTGTACGGCCGTAGC
GATGACCTGACACGTCACTTGCGCTGGCATACCGGTGGATCCTCTGCACAGTAGTAAGCTTAAGTTTAAA
CCGCTGATCAGCCTCGACTGTGCCTTCTAGTTGCCAGCCATCTGTTGTTTGCCCCTCCCCCGTGCCTTCC
TTGACCCTGGAAGGTGCCACTCCCACTGTCCTTTCCTAATAAAATGAGGAAATTGCATCGCATTGTCTGA
GTAGGTGTCATTCTATTCTGGGGGGTGGGGTGGGGCAGGACAGCAAGGGGGAGGATTGGGAAGACAATAG
CAGGCATGCTGGGGATGCGGTGGGCTCTATGGCTTCTGAGGCGGAAAGAACCAGCTGGGGCTCTAGGGGG
TATCCCC
[124 nt withheld, positions 1338-1461]
C
[91 nt withheld, positions 1463-1553]
A
[49 nt withheld, positions 1555-1603]
CCTTTGACGTTGGAGTCCACGTTCTTT
[37 nt withheld, positions 1631-1667]
ACCCTATCTCGGTCTATTCTTTTGATTTATAAGGGATTTTGCCGATTTCGGCCTATTGGTTAAAAAATGA
GCTGATTTAACAAAAATTTAACGCGAATTAATTCTGTGGAATGTGTGTCAGTTAGGGTGTGGAAAGTCCC
CAGGCTCCCCAGCAGGCAGAAGTATGCAAAGCATGCATCTCAATTAGTCAGCAACCAGGTGTGGAAAGTC
CCCAGGCTCCCCAGCAGGCAGAAGTATGCAAAGCATGCATCTCAATTAGTCAGCAACCATAGTCCCGCCC
CTAACTCCGCCCATCCCGCCCCTAACTCCGCCCAGTTCCGCCCATTCTCCGCCCCATGGCTGACTAATTT
TTTTTATTTATGCAGAGGCCGAGGCCGCCTCTGCCTCTGAGCTATTCCAGAAGTAGTGAGGAGGCTTTTT
TGGAGGCCTAGGCTTTTGCAAAAAGCTCCCGGCCGGGAGCTTGTATATCCATTTTCGGATCTGATCAAGA
GACAGGATGAGGATCGTTTCGCATGATTGAACAAGATGGATTGCACGCAGGTTCTCCGGCCGCTTGGGTG
GAGAGGCTATTCGGCTATGACTGGGCACAACAGACAATCGGCTGCTCTGATGCCGCCGTGTTCCGGCTGT
CAGCGCAGGGGCGCCCGGTTCTTTTTGTCAAGACCGACCTGTCCGGTGCCCTGAATGAACTGCAGGACGA
GGCAGCGCGGCTATCGTGGCTGGCCACGACGGGCGTTCCTTGCGCAGCTGTGCTCGACGTTGTCACTGAA
GCGGGAAGGGACTGGCTGCTATTGGGCGAAGTGCCGGGGCAGGATCTCCTGTCATCTCACCTTGCTCCTG
CCGAGAAAGTATCCATCATGGCTGATGCAATGCGGCGGCTGCATACGCTTGATCCGGCTACCTGCCCATT
CGACCACCAAGCGAAACATCGCATCGAGCGAGCACGTACTCGGATGGAAGCCGGTCTTGTCGATCAGGAT
GATCTGGACGAAGAGCATCAGGGGCTCGCGCCAGCCGAACTGTTCGCCAGGCTCAAGGCGCGCATGCCCG
ACGGCGAGGATCTCGTCGTGACCCATGGCGATGCCTGCTTGCCGAATATCATGGTGGAAAATGGCCGCTT
TTCTGGATTCATCGACTGTGGCCGGCTGGGTGTGGCGGACCGCTATCAGGACATAGCGTTGGCTACCCGT
GATATTGCTGAAGAGCTTGGCGGCGAATGGGCTGACCGCTTCCTCGTGCTTTACGGTATCGCCGCTCCCG
ATTCGCAGCGCATCGCCTTCTATCGCCTTCTTGACGAGTTCTTCTGAGCGGGACTCTGGGGTTCGAAATG
ACCGACCAAGCGACGCCCAACCTGCCATCACGAGATTTCGATTCCACCGCCGCCTTCTATGAAAGGTTGG
GCTTCGGAATCGTTTTCCGGGACGCCGGCTGGATGATCCTCCAGCGCGGGGATCTCATGCTGGAGTTCTT
CGCCCACCCCAACTTGTTTATTGCAGCTTATAATGGTTACAAATAAAGCAATAGCATCACAAATTTCACA
AATAAAGCATTTTTTTCACTGCATTCTAGTTGTGGTTTGTCCAAACTCATCAATGTATCTTATCATGTCT
GTATACCGTCGACCTCTAGCTAGAGCTTGGCGTAATCATGGTCATAGCTGTTTCCTGTGTGAAATTGTTA
TCCGCTCACAATTCCACACAACATACGAGCCGGAAGCATAAAGTGTAAAGCCTGGGGTGCCTAATGAGTG
AGCTAACTCACATTAATTGCGTTGCGCTCACTGCCCGCTTTCCAGTCGGGAAACCTGTCGTGCCAGCTGC
ATTAATGAATCGGCCAACGCGCGGGGAGAGGCGGTTTGCGTATTGGGCGCTCTTCCGCTTCCTCGCTCAC
TGACTCGCTGCGCTCGGTCGTTCGGCTGCGGCGAGCGGTATCAGCTCACTCAAAGGCGGTAATACGGTTA
TCCACAGAATCAGGGGATAACGCAGGAAAGAACATGTGAGCAAAAGGCCAGCAAAAGGCCAGGAACCGTA
AAAAGGCCGCGTTGCTGGCGTTTTTCCATAGGCTCCGCCCCCCTGACGAGCATCACAAAAATCGACGCTC
AAGTCAGAGGTGGCGAAACCCGACAGGACTATAAAGATACCAGGCGTTTCCCCCTGGAAGCTCCCTCGTG
CGCTCTCCTGTTCCGACCCTGCCGCTTACCGGATACCTGTCCGCCTTTCTCCCTTCGGGAAGCGTGGCGC
TTTCTCATAGCTCACGCTGTAGGTATCTCAGTTCGGTGTAGGTCGTTCGCTCCAAGCTGGGCTGTGTGCA
CGAACCCCCCGTTCAGCCCGACCGCTGCGCCTTATCCGGTAACTATCGTCTTGAGTCCAACCCGGTAAGA
CACGACTTATCGCCACTGGCAGCAGCCACTGGTAACAGGATTAGCAGAGCGAGGTATGTAGGCGGTGCTA
CAGAGTTCTTGAAGTGGTGGCCTAACTACGGCTACACTAGAAGAACAGTATTTGGTATCTGCGCTCTGCT
GAAGCCAGTTACCTTCGGAAAAAGAGTTGGTAGCTCTTGATCCGGCAAACAAACCACCGCTGGTAGCGGT
TTTTTTGTTTGCAAGCAGCAGATTACGCGCAGAAAAAAAGGATCTCAAGAAGATCCTTTGATCTTTTCTA
CGGGGTCTGACGCTCAGTGGAACGAAAACTCACGTTAAGGGATTTTGGTCATGAGATTATCAAAAAGGAT
CTTCACCTAGATCCTTTTAAATTAAAAATGAAGTTTTAAATCAATCTAAAGTATATATGAGTAAACTTGG
TCTGACAGTTACCAATGCTTAATCAGTGAGGCACCTATCTCAGCGATCTGTCTATTTCGTTCATCCATAG
TTGCCTGACTCCCCGTCGTGTAGATAACTACGATACGGGAGGGCTTACCATCTGGCCCCAGTGCTGCAAT
GATACCGCGAGACCCACGCTCACCGGCTCCAGATTTATCAGCAATAAACCAGCCAGCCGGAAGGGCCGAG
CGCAGAAGTGGTCCTGCAACTTTATCCGCCTCCATCCAGTCTATTAATTGTTGCCGGGAAGCTAGAGTAA
GTAGTTCGCCAGTTAATAGTTTGCGCAACGTTGTTGCCATTGCTACAGGCATCGTGGTGTCACGCTCGTC
GTTTGGTATGGCTTCATTCAGCTCCGGTTCCCAACGATCAAGGCGAGTTACATGATCCCCCATGTTGTGC
AAAAAAGCGGTTAGCTCCTTCGGTCCTCCGATCGTTGTCAGAAGTAAGTTGGCCGCAGTGTTATCACTCA
TGGTTATGGCAGCACTGCATAATTCTCTTACTGTCATGCCATCCGTAAGATGCTTTTCTGTGACTGGTGA
GTACTCAACCAAGTCATTCTGAGAATAGTGTATGCGGCGACCGAGTTGCTCTTGCCCGGCGTCAATACGG
GATAATACCGCGCCACATAGCAGAACTTTAAAAGTGCTCATCATTGGAAAACGTTCTTCGGGGCGAAAAC
TCTCAAGGATCTTACCGCTGTTGAGATCCAGTTCGATGTAACCCACTCGTGCACCCAACTGATCTTCAGC
ATCTTTTACTTTCACCAGCGTTTCTGGGTGAGCAAAAACAGGAAGGCAAAATGCCGCAAAAAAGGGAATA
AGGGCGACACGGAAATGTTGAATACTCATACTCTTCCTTTTTCAATATTATTGAAGCATTTATCAGGGTT
ATTGTCTCATGAGCGGATACATATTTGAATGTATTTAGAAAAATAAACAAATAGGGGTTCCGCGCACATT
TCCCCGAAAAGTGCCACCTGACGTC
