>Addgene plasmid #13106 | pc3XB-ZF7 | addgene partial sequence | sequence record 19490 | CMV-F 5'-CGCAAATGGGCGGTAGGCGTG-3'
ACTGCTTACTGGCTTATCGAAATTAATACGACTCACTATAGGGAGACCCAAGCTGGCTAGCGTTTAAACG
GGCCCTCTAGACCCGGGGAGAAGCCGCATATTTGCCACATCCAAGGCTGTGGGAAGGTGTACGGCCGTAG
CGATGACCTGACACGTCACTTGCGCTGGCATACCGGTGGATCCTCTGCACAGTAGTAAGCTTAAGTTTAA
ACCGCTGATCAGCCTCGACTGTGCCTTCTAGTTGCCAGCCATCTGTTGTTTGCCCCTCCCCCGTGCCTTC
CTTGACCCTGGAAGGTGCCACTCCCACTGTCCTTTCCTAATAAAATGAGGAAATTGCATCGCATTGTCTG
AGTAGGTGTCATTCTATTCTGGGGGGTGGGGTGGGGCAGGACAGCAAGGGGGAGGATTGGGAAGACAATA
GCAGGCATGCTGGGGATGCGGTGGGCTCTATGGCTTCTGAGGCGGAAAGAACCAGCTGGGGCTCTAGGGG
GTATCCCC
[113 nt withheld, positions 499-611]
T
